>Addgene plasmid #190259 | pPOTv7-g418-BFP | addgene full sequence | sequence record 374841 | Addgene NGS Result
GGGCGAATTGGGCCCGTATAATGCAGACCTGCTGCAAGCTAGGGGCACAGCAAGGTCTTCTGAAATTCAT
GTTTTTTTTTTTTTTACTCTGCATTGCAGTCTCCGCTCTTATTTAGTTTTGCTTTACGTAAGGTCTCGTT
GCTGCCATAAAATAAGCTCTAGTGGAATTCATGATTGAACAAGATGGATTGCACGCAGGTTCTCCGGCCG
CTTGGGTGGAGAGGCTATTCGGCTATGACTGGGCACAACAGACAATCGGCTGCTCTGATGCCGCCGTGTT
CCGGCTGTCAGCGCAGGGGCGCCCGGTTCTTTTTGTCAAGACCGACCTGTCCGGTGCCCTGAATGAACTG
CAGGACGAGGCAGCGCGGCTATCGTGGCTGGCCACGACGGGCGTTCCTTGCGCAGCTGTGCTCGACGTTG
TCACTGAAGCGGGAAGGGACTGGCTGCTATTGGGCGAAGTGCCGGGGCAGGATCTCCTGTCATCTCACCT
TGCTCCTGCCGAGAAAGTATCCATCATGGCTGATGCAATGCGGCGGCTGCATACGCTTGATCCGGCTACC
TGCCCATTCGACCACCAAGCGAAACATCGCATCGAGCGAGCACGTACTCGGATGGAAGCCGGTCTTGTCG
ATCAGGATGATCTGGACGAAGAGCATCAGGGGCTCGCGCCAGCCGAACTGTTCGCCAGGCTCAAGGCGCG
CATGCCCGACGGCGAGGATCTCGTCGTGACCCACGGCGATGCCTGCTTGCCGAATATCATGGTGGAAAAT
GGCCGCTTTTCTGGATTCATCGACTGTGGCCGGCTGGGTGTGGCGGACCGCTATCAGGACATAGCGTTGG
CTACCCGTGATATTGCTGAAGAGCTTGGCGGCGAATGGGCTGACCGCTTCCTCGTGCTTTACGGTATCGC
CGCTCCCGATTCGCAGCGCATCGCCTTCTATCGCCTTCTTGACGAGTTCTTCTGACCATGGTGCCCATTT
AGTTGGCCTTTCCCTTGTCTCGTGTCTTTTCCGTGGAAAGGTTCCCGGAGTAATCTGATGGCACAGCAGG
GAGGTGCGCCTGCAGGTTGGTTAGGAAGGGGGGATGATGTAAAAGAAGAAAATGGGGGGATTCGAGCCCC
ACGCGTTGCTCAAGCTGTGTAGCGCAGGCGTTTCCTTACATATTTCTCTAACAGGCACGGAAGCCTAACA
AATACACTTGGCTTATTTTTTTGCCCCCTCATGTCTTGTACAAATATTTGCGATAGCTTAGCTATCAGCC
ACATTAATCAAACAAGTATACCAACAAGCCCGAAAACAGAAACTCAACTGCAACGGGTACCTATGGGTTC
TGGTAGTGGTTCCGGTTCCGGTTCTAAGCTTAGTGAGTTGATTAAGGAAAACATGCACATGAAGTTGTAC
ATGGAAGGAACAGTAGATAATCATCATTTCAAATGTACGTCAGAAGGTGAGGGCAAACCTTATGAAGGAA
CTCAAACTATGAGAATTAAAGTCGTTGAGGGTGGCCCACTACCATTTGCATTCGATATCCTCGCAACATC
TTTTCTGTATGGTTCTAAAACCTTTATCAACCATACACAAGGCATACCAGATTTCTTTAAGCAATCATTT
CCTGAAGGTTTCACATGGGAAAGAGTAACTACCTATGAAGATGGTGGTGTCCTTACAGCTACTCAAGACA
CGTCTTTGCAGGATGGTTGTTTAATCTACAATGTTAAGATAAGAGGAGTGAACTTTACATCCAATGGACC
AGTCATGCAAAAGAAAACTCTAGGTTGGGAGGCATTCACAGAAACTTTGTACCCAGCCGATGGGGGCTTA
GAAGGGAGAAATGACATGGCTTTAAAACTGGTTGGCGGTAGCCATTTGATTGCGAACGCTAAAACAACCT
ACAGAAGCAAAAAGCCAGCTAAAAATCTTAAGATGCCTGTATACTACGTGGATTACAGATTAGAAAGGAA
GGAAGCTAATAATGAAACTTACGTTGAACAGCACGAGGTGGCCGTTGCCCGTTATTGCGACCTTCCTTCA
AAATTGGGACACAAACTAAACGGATCCGGATCAGGATCTGGATCAGGATCGGGTAGTTAAGAGCTCCGCT
GCGCTTAAATGTCTTTCATTATAATCAATGTATAACCTTTATGTAGTATTTCAATCTATGCCGCTGTGTA
CGTGCACTGCGGTGCCTATCCTTCGGCATTAGAGAGTCACTGTTTGTGTAGATCGTAGCTGCATGTCTGA
CATCTGGTTCATTAGTGCCGTTTTGAGTCTGCACTGTTGTGCAACTTGATATTCATCACTGCACACCAAC
CGTGTGTTTCCTCCTTTGGGTGCACCCTTTAATCCTTGTCTTCTCCTTTTTTGTCTCTTTCCCCCTCGAA
AAGGTGTCAAACTACTGCCGCATAAACTACGGTTATCCCAAATTTAAGAGAAAGCAATAAAGCATCAGCT
AGCATGATTGAACAAGATGGATTGCACGCAGGTTCTCCGGCCGCTTGGGTGGAGAGGCTATTCGGCTATG
ACTGGGCACAACAGACAATCGGCTGCTCTGATGCCGCCGTGTTCCGGCTGTCAGCGCAGGGGCGCCCGGT
TCTTTTTGTCAAGACCGACCTGTCCGGTGCCCTGAATGAACTGCAGGACGAGGCAGCGCGGCTATCGTGG
CTGGCCACGACGGGCGTTCCTTGCGCAGCTGTGCTCGACGTTGTCACTGAAGCGGGAAGGGACTGGCTGC
TATTGGGCGAAGTGCCGGGGCAGGATCTCCTGTCATCTCACCTTGCTCCTGCCGAGAAAGTATCCATCAT
GGCTGATGCAATGCGGCGGCTGCATACGCTTGATCCGGCTACCTGCCCATTCGACCACCAAGCGAAACAT
CGCATCGAGCGAGCACGTACTCGGATGGAAGCCGGTCTTGTCGATCAGGATGATCTGGACGAAGAGCATC
AGGGGCTCGCGCCAGCCGAACTGTTCGCCAGGCTCAAGGCGCGCATGCCCGACGGCGAGGATCTCGTCGT
GACCCACGGCGATGCCTGCTTGCCGAATATCATGGTGGAAAATGGCCGCTTTTCTGGATTCATCGACTGT
GGCCGGCTGGGTGTGGCGGACCGCTATCAGGACATAGCGTTGGCTACCCGTGATATTGCTGAAGAGCTTG
GCGGCGAATGGGCTGACCGCTTCCTCGTGCTTTACGGTATCGCCGCTCCCGATTCGCAGCGCATCGCCTT
CTATCGCCTTCTTGACGAGTTCTTCTGACTCGAGTGCCCATTTAGTTGGCTTTTCCCTTGTCTCGTGTCT
TTTCCGTGGAAAGGTTCCCGGAGTAATCTGATGGCACAGCAGGGAGGTGCGCCTGCAGGTTGGTTAGGAA
GGGGGGATGATGTAAAAGAAGAAAATGGGGGGATTCGAGCCCCGCACAGGTCTCTCAAATTGGATGCATA
GCTTGAGTATTCTATAGTGTCACCTAAATAGCTTGGCGTAATCATGGTCATAGCTGTTTCCTGTGTGAAA
TTGTTATCCGCTCACAATTCCACACAACATACGAGCCGGAAGCATAAAGTGTAAAGCCTGGGGTGCCTAA
TGAGTGAGCTAACTCACATTAATTGCGTTGCGCTCACTGCCCGCTTTCCAGTCGGGAAACCTGTCGTGCC
AGCTGCATTAATGAATCGGCCAACGCGCGGGGAGAGGCGGTTTGCGTATTGGGCGCTCTTCCGCTTCCTC
GCTCACTGACTCGCTGCGCTCGGTCGTTCGGCTGCGGCGAGCGGTATCAGCTCACTCAAAGGCGGTAATA
CGGTTATCCACAGAATCAGGGGATAACGCAGGAAAGAACATGTGAGCAAAAGGCCAGCAAAAGGCCAGGA
ACCGTAAAAAGGCCGCGTTGCTGGCGTTTTTCCATAGGCTCCGCCCCCCTGACGAGCATCACAAAAATCG
ACGCTCAAGTCAGAGGTGGCGAAACCCGACAGGACTATAAAGATACCAGGCGTTTCCCCCTGGAAGCTCC
CTCGTGCGCTCTCCTGTTCCGACCCTGCCGCTTACCGGATACCTGTCCGCCTTTCTCCCTTCGGGAAGCG
TGGCGCTTTCTCATAGCTCACGCTGTAGGTATCTCAGTTCGGTGTAGGTCGTTCGCTCCAAGCTGGGCTG
TGTGCACGAACCCCCCGTTCAGCCCGACCGCTGCGCCTTATCCGGTAACTATCGTCTTGAGTCCAACCCG
GTAAGACACGACTTATCGCCACTGGCAGCAGCCACTGGTAACAGGATTAGCAGAGCGAGGTATGTAGGCG
GTGCTACAGAGTTCTTGAAGTGGTGGCCTAACTACGGCTACACTAGAAGAACAGTATTTGGTATCTGCGC
TCTGCTGAAGCCAGTTACCTTCGGAAAAAGAGTTGGTAGCTCTTGATCCGGCAAACAAACCACCGCTGGT
AGCGGTGGTTTTTTTGTTTGCAAGCAGCAGATTACGCGCAGAAAAAAAGGATCTCAAGAAGATCCTTTGA
TCTTTTCTACGGGGTCTGACGCTCAGTGGAACGAAAACTCACGTTAAGGGATTTTGGTCATGAGATTATC
AAAAAGGATCTTCACCTAGATCCTTTTAAATTAAAAATGAAGTTTTAAATCAATCTAAAGTATATATGAG
TAAACTTGGTCTGACAGTTACCAATGCTTAATCAGTGAGGCACCTATCTCAGCGATCTGTCTATTTCGTT
CATCCATAGTTGCCTGACTCCCCGTCGTGTAGATAATTACGATACGGGAGGGCTTACCATCTGGCCCCAG
TGCTGCAATGATACCGCGAGACCCACGCTCACCGGCTCCAGATTTATCAGCAATAAACCAGCCAGCCGGA
AGGGCCGAGCGCAGAAGTGGTCCTGCAACTTTATCCGCCTCCATCCAGTCTATTAATTGTTGCCGGGAAG
CTAGAGTAAGTAGTTCGCCAGTTAATAGTTTGCGCAACGTTGTTGCCATTGCTACAGGCATCGTGGTGTC
ACGCTCGTCGTTTGGTATGGCTTCATTCAGCTCCGGTTCCCAACGATCAAGGCGAGTTACATGATCCCCC
ATGTTGTGCAAAAAAGCGGTTAGCTCCTTCGGTCCTCCGATCGTTGTCAGAAGTAAGTTGGCCGCAGTGT
TATCACTCATGGTTATGGCAGCACTGCATAATTCTCTTACTGTCATGCCATCCGTAAGATGCTTTTCTGT
GACTGGTGAGTACTCAACCAAGTCATTCTGAGAATAGTGTATGCGGCGACCGAGTTGCTCTTGCCCGGCG
TCAATACGGGATAATACCGCGCCACATAGCAGAACTTTAAAAGTGCTCATCATTGGAAAACGTTCTTCGG
GGCGAAAACTCTCAAGGATCTTACCGCTGTTGAGATCCAGTTCGATGTAACCCACTCGTGCACCCAACTG
ATCTTCAGCATCTTTTACTTTCACCAGCGTTTCTGGGTGAGCAAAAACAGGAAGGCAAAATGCCGCAAAA
AAGGGAATAAGGGCGACACGGAAATGTTGAATACTCATACTCTTCCTTTTTCAATATTATTGAAGCATTT
ATCAGGGTTATTGTCTCATGAGCGGATACATATTTGAATGTATTTAGAAAAATAAACAAATAGGGGTTCC
GCGCACATTTCCCCGAAAAGTGCCACCTGATGCGGTGTGAAATACCGCACAGATGCGTAAGGAGAAAATA
CCGCATCAGGAAATTGTAAGCGTTAATATTTTGTTAAAATTCGCGTTAAATTTTTGTTAAATCAGCTCAT
TTTTTAACCAATAGGCCGAAATCGGCAAAATCCCTTATAAATCAAAAGAATAGACCGAGATAGGGT
[37 nt withheld, positions 5807-5843]
AAAGAACGTGGACTCCAACGTCAAAGG
[49 nt withheld, positions 5871-5919]
T
[91 nt withheld, positions 5921-6011]
G
[98 nt withheld, positions 6013-6110]
ACTTAATGCGCCGCTACAGGGCGCGTCCATTCGCCATTCAGGCTGCGCAACTGTTGGGAAGGGCGATCGG
TGCGGGCCTCTTCGCTATTACGCCAGCTGGCGAAAGGGGGATGTGCTGCAAGGCGATTAAGTTGGGTAAC
GCCAGGGTTTTCCCAGTCACGACGTTGTAAAACGACGGCCAGTGAATTGTAATACGACTCACTATA
Features (pLannotate 1.2.2; 15 found; start..end, strand, type, name):
    171..962     +  CDS            neo: KKA2_KLEPN - Also known as kan, nptII. Experimental evidence at protein level: Swiss-Prot protein existence level 1. Resistance to kanamycin, neomycin, paromomycin, ribostamycin, butirosin and gentamicin B. From Klebsiella pneumoniae.
   1353..2051    +  CDS            mTagBFP2: mTagBFP2 is a basic (constitutively fluorescent) blue fluorescent protein published in 2011, derived from Entacmaea quadricolor. It is reported to be a very rapidly-maturing monomer with very low acid sensitivity.
   2454..3245    +  CDS            neo: KKA2_KLEPN - Also known as kan, nptII. Experimental evidence at protein level: Swiss-Prot protein existence level 1. Resistance to kanamycin, neomycin, paromomycin, ribostamycin, butirosin and gentamicin B. From Klebsiella pneumoniae.
   3441..3459    -  promoter       SP6 promoter: promoter for bacteriophage SP6 RNA polymerase
   3501..3517    -  protein_bind   lac operator: The lac repressor binds to the lac operator to inhibit transcription in E. coli. This inhibition can be relieved by adding lactose or isopropyl-β-D-thiogalactopyranoside (IPTG). lac repressor encoded by lacI
   3525..3555    -  promoter       lac promoter: promoter for the E. coli lac operon
   3570..3591    -  protein_bind   CAP binding site: CAP binding activates transcription in the presence of cAMP. E. coli catabolite activator protein
   3604..3696    -  CDS            lacI (fragment): lac repressor; lacI; The lac repressor binds to the lac operator to inhibit transcription in E. coli. This inhibition can be relieved by adding lactose or isopropyl-β-D-thiogalactopyranoside (IPTG).
   3879..4467    -  rep_origin     ori: high-copy-number ColE1/pMB1/pBR322/pUC origin of replication
   4638..5498    -  CDS            AmpR: β-lactamase; bla; confers resistance to ampicillin, carbenicillin, and related antibiotics
   5499..5603    -  promoter       AmpR promoter: bla
   5630..5680    +  misc_feature   bom (fragment): basis of mobility region from pBR322
   5681..6136    -  rep_origin     f1 ori (sequence partly withheld): f1 bacteriophage origin of replication; arrow indicates direction of (+) strand synthesis
   6140..6297    -  CDS            lacZα (fragment): LacZα fragment of β-galactosidase; lacZ fragment
   6300..2       +  promoter       T7 promoter (across the origin): promoter for bacteriophage T7 RNA polymerase
