[The description below was written by a language model from this plasmid's Addgene catalogue record and pLannotate feature annotations shown in this document.]
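Description:
pPOTv7-g418-BFP is a PCR-only tagging (pPOT) template plasmid for endogenous gene tagging in Trypanosoma brucei. It is not an expression vector in the usual sense. It serves as a template from which a tag-plus-marker cassette is amplified, typically with long primers carrying homology to the target locus, so that the product can integrate at the chosen gene in the parasite. In E. coli it is maintained as a high-copy plasmid through a ColE1/pUC-type origin and selected with ampicillin via the AmpR (β-lactamase) gene and its promoter. The backbone also carries an f1 origin, flanking T7 and SP6 promoters, and remnants of the lac region (lac promoter/operator, CAP site, lacZα and lacI fragments), which are general cloning-vector features and not part of the tagging function.

The payload is a blue fluorescent protein, annotated as mTagBFP2, cloned between retained HindIII and BamHI sites. It is flanked on each side by a copy of the neo (nptII) coding sequence, which supplies G418 resistance for selecting transfected trypanosomes. This symmetrical marker–tag–marker layout fits a design in which one template can yield amplicons for either N-terminal or C-terminal tagging, depending on which marker copy is amplified with the tag, although the record does not spell this out. The promoter is listed as "read through", meaning the cassette has no dedicated promoter and relies on transcription of the surrounding locus after integration. The intergenic and untranslated sequences that would direct mRNA processing in trypanosomes are not annotated in the feature table. The plasmid belongs to a toolkit for protein localization and functional analysis in trypanosomatids, in which BFP-tagged proteins expressed from their native loci can be imaged.
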