Addgene plasmid #190259: pPOTv7-g418-BFP
Purpose: Trypanosoma brucei PCR only tagging (pPOT) vector for endogenous gene tagging
Depositing lab: Sue Vaughan. Depositing organization: Oxford Brookes University. Publication: A comprehensive toolkit for protein localization and functional analysis in trypanosomatids. Paterou A, Saez Conde J, Tyc J, Sunter JD, Vaughan S, Gull K, Dean S. Open Biol. 2025 Apr;15(4):240361. doi: 10.1098/rsob.240361. Epub 2025 Apr 2. PubMed 40169015.
Backbone
  Vector backbone: pPOT
  Vector type: for endogenous gene tagging
Growth in bacteria
  Bacterial resistance: Ampicillin, 100 μg/mL
  Growth temperature: 37°C
  Growth strain: NEB Stable
  Copy number: High Copy
Gene/Insert
  Gene/Insert name: BFP
  Species: Synthetic
  Promoter: read through
  Cloning method: Restriction Enzyme; 5′ cloning site HindIII (not destroyed); 3′ cloning site BamHI (not destroyed)
  Sequencing primers: 5′ cTATGGGTTCTGGTAGTG; 3′ cTTAACTACCCGATCCTG
Terms and licenses: Academic/Nonprofit Terms; Industry Terms: Not Available to Industry
Depositor comments: Please visit https://doi.org/10.1101/2023.04.21.537815 for bioRxiv preprint.
How to cite: pPOTv7-g418-BFP was a gift from Sue Vaughan (Addgene plasmid # 190259 ; http://n2t.net/addgene:190259 ; RRID:Addgene_190259)
